>Addgene plasmid #38132 | pEGFP-N1-MITF-A | depositor full sequence | sequence record 48238 | pEGFP-N1-MITF-A sequence 6269 bps
TAGTTATTAATAGTAATCAATTACGGGGTCATTAGTTCATAGCCCATATATGGAGTTCCGCGTTACATAA
CTTACGGTAAATGGCCCGCCTGGCTGACCGCCCAACGACCCCCGCCCATTGACGTCAATAATGACGTATG
TTCCCATAGTAACGCCAATAGGGACTTTCCATTGACGTCAATGGGTGGAGTATTTACGGTAAACTGCCCA
CTTGGCAGTACATCAAGTGTATCATATGCCAAGTACGCCCCCTATTGACGTCAATGACGGTAAATGGCCC
GCCTGGCATTATGCCCAGTACATGACCTTATGGGACTTTCCTACTTGGCAGTACATCTACGTATTAGTCA
TCGCTATTACCATGGTGATGCGGTTTTGGCAGTACATCAATGGGCGTGGATAGCGGTTTGACTCACGGGG
ATTTCCAAGTCTCCACCCCATTGACGTCAATGGGAGTTTGTTTTGGCACCAAAATCAACGGGACTTTCCA
AAATGTCGTAACAACTCCGCCCCATTGACGCAAATGGGCGGTAGGCGTGTACGGTGGGAGGTCTATATAA
GCAGAGCTGGTTTAGTGAACCGTCAGATCCGCTAGCGCTACCGGACTCAGATCTCGAGCTCAAGCTTGGA
GCCATGCAGTCCGAATCGGGGATCGTGCCGGATTTCGAAGTCGGGGAGGAGTTTCATGAAGAGCCCAAAA
CCTATTACGAACTCAAAAGTCAACCGCTGAAGAGCAGCAGTTCCGCCGAGCATCCTGGGGCCTCCAAGCC
TCCGATAAGCTCCTCCAGTATGACATCACGCATCTTGCTACGCCAGCAACTCATGCGTGAGCAGATGCAG
GAGCAGGAGCGCAGGGAGCAGCAGCAGAAGCTGCAGGCGGCCCAGTTCATGCAACAGAGAGTGCCCGTGA
GTCAGACACCAGCCATAAACGTCAGTGTGCCCACCACCCTTCCCTCTGCCACGCAGGTGCCGATGGAAGT
CCTTAAGGTGCAGACCCACCTCGAAAACCCCACCAAGTACCACATACAGCAAGCCCAACGGCAGCAGGTA
AAGCAGTACCTTTCTACCACTTTAGCAAATAAACATGCCAACCAAGTCCTGAGCTTGCCATGTCCAAACC
AGCCTGGCGATCATGTCATGCCACCGGTGCCGGGGAGCAGCGCACCCAACAGCCCCATGGCTATGCTTAC
GCTTAACTCCAACTGTGAAAAAGAGGGATTTTATAAGTTTGAAGAGCAAAACAGGGCAGAGAGCGAGTGC
CCAGGCATGAACACACATTCACGAGCGTCCTGTATGCAGATGGATGATGTAATCGATGACATCATTAGCC
TAGAATCAAGTTATAATGAGGAAATCTTGGGCTTGATGGATCCTGCTTTGCAAATGGCAAATACGTTGCC
TGTCTCGGGAAACTTGATTGATCTTTATGGAAACCAAGGTCTGCCCCCACCAGGCCTCACCATCAGCAAC
TCCTGTCCAGCCAACCTTCCCAACATAAAAAGGGAGCTCACAGAGTCTGAAGCAAGAGCACTGGCCAAAG
AGAGGCAGAAAAAGGACAATCACAACCTGATTGAACGAAGAAGAAGATTTAACATAAATGACCGCATTAA
AGAACTAGGTACTTTGATTCCCAAGTCAAATGATCCAGACATGCGCTGGAACAAGGGAACCATCTTAAAA
GCATCCGTGGACTATATCCGAAAGTTGCAACGAGAACAGCAACGCGCAAAAGAACTTGAAAACCGACAGA
AGAAACTGGAGCACGCCAACCGGCATTTGTTGCTCAGAATACAGGAACTTGAAATGCAGGCTCGAGCTCA
TGGACTTTCCCTTATTCCATCCACGGGTCTCTGCTCTCCAGATTTGGTGAATCGGATCATCAAGCAAGAA
CCCGTTCTTGAGAACTGCAGCCAAGACCTCCTTCAGCATCATGCAGACCTAACCTGTACAACAACTCTCG
ATCTCACGGATGGCACCATCACCTTCAACAACAACCTCGGAACTGGGACTGAGGCCAACCAAGCCTATAG
TGTCCCCACAAAAATGGGATCCAAACTGGAAGACATCCTGATGGACGACACCCTTTCTCCCGTCGGTGTC
ACTGATCCACTCCTTTCCTCAGTGTCCCCCGGAGCTTCCAAAACAAGCAGCCGGAGGAGCAGTATGAGCA
TGGAAGAGACGGAGCACACTTGTACGGTACCACCGGTCGCCACCATGGTGAGCAAGGGCGAGGAGCTGTT
CACCGGGGTGGTGCCCATCCTGGTCGAGCTGGACGGCGACGTAAACGGCCACAAGTTCAGCGTGTCCGGC
GAGGGCGAGGGCGATGCCACCTACGGCAAGCTGACCCTGAAGTTCATCTGCACCACCGGCAAGCTGCCCG
TGCCCTGGCCCACCCTCGTGACCACCCTGACCTACGGCGTGCAGTGCTTCAGCCGCTACCCCGACCACAT
GAAGCAGCACGACTTCTTCAAGTCCGCCATGCCCGAAGGCTACGTCCAGGAGCGCACCATCTTCTTCAAG
GACGACGGCAACTACAAGACCCGCGCCGAGGTGAAGTTCGAGGGCGACACCCTGGTGAACCGCATCGAGC
TGAAGGGCATCGACTTCAAGGAGGACGGCAACATCCTGGGGCACAAGCTGGAGTACAACTACAACAGCCA
CAACGTCTATATCATGGCCGACAAGCAGAAGAACGGCATCAAGGTGAACTTCAAGATCCGCCACAACATC
GAGGACGGCAGCGTGCAGCTCGCCGACCACTACCAGCAGAACACCCCCATCGGCGACGGCCCCGTGCTGC
TGCCCGACAACCACTACCTGAGCACCCAGTCCGCCCTGAGCAAAGACCCCAACGAGAAGCGCGATCACAT
GGTCCTGCTGGAGTTCGTGACCGCCGCCGGGATCACTCTCGGCATGGACGAGCTGTACAAGTAAAGCGGC
CGCGACTCTAGATCATAATCAGCCATACCACATTTGTAGAGGTTTTACTTGCTTTAAAAAACCTCCCACA
CCTCCCCCTGAACCTGAAACATAAAATGAATGCAATTGTTGTTGTTAACTTGTTTATTGCAGCTTATAAT
GGTTACAAATAAAGCAATAGCATCACAAATTTCACAAATAAAGCATTTTTTTCACTGCATTCTAGTTGTG
GTTTGTCCAAACTCATCAATGTATCTTAAGGCGTAAATTGTAAGCGTTAATATTTTGTTAAAATTCGCGT
TAAATTTTTGTTAAATCAGCTCATTTTTTAACCAATAGGCCGAAATCGGCAAAATCCCTTATAAATCAAA
AGAATAGACCGAGATAGGGT
[37 nt withheld, positions 3311-3347]
AAAGAACGTGGACTCCAACGTCAAAGG
[49 nt withheld, positions 3375-3423]
T
[91 nt withheld, positions 3425-3515]
G
[124 nt withheld, positions 3517-3640]
CAGGTGGCACTTTTCGGGGAAATGTGCGCGGAACCCCTATTTGTTTATTTTTCTAAATACATTCAAATAT
GTATCCGCTCATGAGACAATAACCCTGATAAATGCTTCAATAATATTGAAAAAGGAAGAGTCCTGAGGCG
GAAAGAACCAGCTGTGGAATGTGTGTCAGTTAGGGTGTGGAAAGTCCCCAGGCTCCCCAGCAGGCAGAAG
TATGCAAAGCATGCATCTCAATTAGTCAGCAACCAGGTGTGGAAAGTCCCCAGGCTCCCCAGCAGGCAGA
AGTATGCAAAGCATGCATCTCAATTAGTCAGCAACCATAGTCCCGCCCCTAACTCCGCCCATCCCGCCCC
TAACTCCGCCCAGTTCCGCCCATTCTCCGCCCCATGGCTGACTAATTTTTTTTATTTATGCAGAGGCCGA
GGCCGCCTCGGCCTCTGAGCTATTCCAGAAGTAGTGAGGAGGCTTTTTTGGAGGCCTAGGCTTTTGCAAA
GATCGATCAAGAGACAGGATGAGGATCGTTTCGCATGATTGAACAAGATGGATTGCACGCAGGTTCTCCG
GCCGCTTGGGTGGAGAGGCTATTCGGCTATGACTGGGCACAACAGACAATCGGCTGCTCTGATGCCGCCG
TGTTCCGGCTGTCAGCGCAGGGGCGCCCGGTTCTTTTTGTCAAGACCGACCTGTCCGGTGCCCTGAATGA
ACTGCAAGACGAGGCAGCGCGGCTATCGTGGCTGGCCACGACGGGCGTTCCTTGCGCAGCTGTGCTCGAC
GTTGTCACTGAAGCGGGAAGGGACTGGCTGCTATTGGGCGAAGTGCCGGGGCAGGATCTCCTGTCATCTC
ACCTTGCTCCTGCCGAGAAAGTATCCATCATGGCTGATGCAATGCGGCGGCTGCATACGCTTGATCCGGC
TACCTGCCCATTCGACCACCAAGCGAAACATCGCATCGAGCGAGCACGTACTCGGATGGAAGCCGGTCTT
GTCGATCAGGATGATCTGGACGAAGAGCATCAGGGGCTCGCGCCAGCCGAACTGTTCGCCAGGCTCAAGG
CGAGCATGCCCGACGGCGAGGATCTCGTCGTGACCCATGGCGATGCCTGCTTGCCGAATATCATGGTGGA
AAATGGCCGCTTTTCTGGATTCATCGACTGTGGCCGGCTGGGTGTGGCGGACCGCTATCAGGACATAGCG
TTGGCTACCCGTGATATTGCTGAAGAGCTTGGCGGCGAATGGGCTGACCGCTTCCTCGTGCTTTACGGTA
TCGCCGCTCCCGATTCGCAGCGCATCGCCTTCTATCGCCTTCTTGACGAGTTCTTCTGAGCGGGACTCTG
GGGTTCGAAATGACCGACCAAGCGACGCCCAACCTGCCATCACGAGATTTCGATTCCACCGCCGCCTTCT
ATGAAAGGTTGGGCTTCGGAATCGTTTTCCGGGACGCCGGCTGGATGATCCTCCAGCGCGGGGATCTCAT
GCTGGAGTTCTTCGCCCACCCTAGGGGGAGGCTAACTGAAACACGGAAGGAGACAATACCGGAAGGAACC
CGCGCTATGACGGCAATAAAAAGACAGAATAAAACGCACGGTGTTGGGTCGTTTGTTCATAAACGCGGGG
TTCGGTCCCAGGGCTGGCACTCTGTCGATACCCCACCGAGACCCCATTGGGGCCAATACGCCCGCGTTTC
TTCCTTTTCCCCACCCCACCCCCCAAGTTCGGGTGAAGGCCCAGGGCTCGCAGCCAACGTCGGGGCGGCA
GGCCCTGCCATAGCCTCAGGTTACTCATATATACTTTAGATTGATTTAAAACTTCATTTTTAATTTAAAA
GGATCTAGGTGAAGATCCTTTTTGATAATCTCATGACCAAAATCCCTTAACGTGAGTTTTCGTTCCACTG
AGCGTCAGACCCCGTAGAAAAGATCAAAGGATCTTCTTGAGATCCTTTTTTTCTGCGCGTAATCTGCTGC
TTGCAAACAAAAAAACCACCGCTACCAGCGGTGGTTTGTTTGCCGGATCAAGAGCTACCAACTCTTTTTC
CGAAGGTAACTGGCTTCAGCAGAGCGCAGATACCAAATACTGTCCTTCTAGTGTAGCCGTAGTTAGGCCA
CCACTTCAAGAACTCTGTAGCACCGCCTACATACCTCGCTCTGCTAATCCTGTTACCAGTGGCTGCTGCC
AGTGGCGATAAGTCGTGTCTTACCGGGTTGGACTCAAGACGATAGTTACCGGATAAGGCGCAGCGGTCGG
GCTGAACGGGGGGTTCGTGCACACAGCCCAGCTTGGAGCGAACGACCTACACCGAACTGAGATACCTACA
GCGTGAGCTATGAGAAAGCGCCACGCTTCCCGAAGGGAGAAAGGCGGACAGGTATCCGGTAAGCGGCAGG
GTCGGAACAGGAGAGCGCACGAGGGAGCTTCCAGGGGGAAACGCCTGGTATCTTTATAGTCCTGTCGGGT
TTCGCCACCTCTGACTTGAGCGTCGATTTTTGTGATGCTCGTCAGGGGGGCGGAGCCTATGGAAAAACGC
CAGCAACGCGGCCTTTTTACGGTTCCTGGCCTTTTGCTGGCCTTTTGCTCACATGTTCTTTCCTGCGTTA
TCCCCTGATTCTGTGGATAACCGTATTACCGCCATGCAT
Features (pLannotate 1.2.2; 15 found; start..end, strand, type, name):
     61..364     +  enhancer       CMV enhancer: human cytomegalovirus immediate early enhancer
    365..568     +  promoter       CMV promoter: human cytomegalovirus (CMV) immediate early promoter
    591..627     +  misc_feature   MCS (fragment): multiple cloning site
    634..2193    +  CDS            MITF: MITF_HUMAN - Also known as BHLHE32. Experimental evidence at protein level: Swiss-Prot protein existence level 1. Transcription factor that regulates the expression of genes with essential roles in cell differentiation, proliferation and survival. Binds to M-boxes (5'-TCATGTG-3') and symmetrical DNA sequences (E-boxes) (5'-CACGTG-3') found in the promoters of target genes, such as BCL2 and tyrosinase (TYR). Plays an important role in melanocyte development by regulating the expression of tyrosinase (TYR) and tyrosinase-related protein 1 (TYRP1). Plays a critical role in the differentiation of
   2215..2934    +  CDS            EGFP: the original enhanced GFP (Yang et al., 1996) mammalian codon-optimized
   2951..3034    +  CDS            large T antigen (fragment): large T antigen from SV40 (simian virus 40)
   3057..3178    +  polyA_signal   SV40 poly(A) signal: SV40 polyadenylation signal
   3212..3640    -  rep_origin     f1 ori (sequence partly withheld): f1 bacteriophage origin of replication; arrow indicates direction of (+) strand synthesis
   3667..3771    +  promoter       AmpR promoter: bla
   3773..4130    +  promoter       SV40 promoter: SV40 enhancer and early promoter
   4165..4959    +  CDS            NeoR/KanR: aminoglycoside phosphotransferase from Tn5; aph(3')-II (or nptII); confers resistance to neomycin, kanamycin, and G418 (Geneticin®)
   4980..5132    +  CDS            ble (fragment): BLE_KLEPN - Experimental evidence at protein level: Swiss-Prot protein existence level 1. Binding protein with a strong affinity to the bleomycin family of antibiotics. Binds to CL990; an antimitotic-antibiotic compound. From Klebsiella pneumoniae.
   5191..5238    +  polyA_signal   HSV TK poly(A) signal: herpes simplex virus thymidine kinase polyadenylation signal (Cole and Stacy, 1985)
   5329..5345    -  polyA_signal   bGH poly(A) signal (fragment): bovine growth hormone polyadenylation signal
   5567..6155    +  rep_origin     ori: high-copy-number ColE1/pMB1/pBR322/pUC origin of replication
