[The description below was written by a language model from this plasmid's Addgene catalogue record and pLannotate feature annotations shown in this document.]
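Description:
pEGFP-N1-MITF-A is a 6,269 bp mammalian expression plasmid built on the Clontech pEGFP-N1 backbone. It carries the human MITF-A isoform (microphthalmia transcription factor, variant 1) fused at its C-terminus to EGFP. The MITF coding sequence was inserted between the HindIII and KpnI sites of the multiple cloning site. Its stop codon was deleted so that translation continues through a short linker into the downstream mammalian codon-optimized EGFP open reading frame. The human cytomegalovirus immediate early enhancer and promoter drive transcription, and the SV40 polyadenylation signal terminates it.

The plasmid is propagated in E. coli through a high-copy ColE1/pUC-type origin and is selected with kanamycin. A single Tn5 aminoglycoside phosphotransferase (NeoR/KanR) cassette serves both hosts. A bacterial bla-type promoter expresses it for kanamycin resistance, and the SV40 enhancer/early promoter, with the HSV TK poly(A) signal, expresses it in mammalian cells for G418 selection of stable transfectants. An f1 origin is also present, which allows production of single-stranded DNA. The short large T antigen, ble and bGH poly(A) fragments in the automated annotation are most likely residual backbone sequence or chance matches rather than functional elements.

MITF is a basic helix-loop-helix transcription factor that binds M-box and E-box motifs and is closely related to TFEB. The EGFP fusion lets its expression and subcellular localization be followed by fluorescence in transfected cells. The associated publication concerns mTORC1 signaling and transcriptional control of lysosome homeostasis, which suggests the construct was used to examine the localization or regulation of this TFEB-related factor, though the record does not state the specific experiments.
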