Addgene plasmid #38132: pEGFP-N1-MITF-A
Depositing lab: Shawn Ferguson. Depositing organization: Yale University. Publication: The Transcription Factor TFEB Links mTORC1 Signaling to Transcriptional Control of Lysosome Homeostasis. Roczniak-Ferguson A, Petit CS, Froehlich F, Qian S, Ky J, Angarola B, Walther TC, Ferguson SM. Sci Signal. 2012 Jun 12;5(228):ra42. 10.1126/scisignal.2002790 PubMed 22692423.
Backbone
  Vector backbone: pEGFP-N1
  Backbone manufacturer: Clontech
  Backbone size w/o insert (bp): 4733
  Total vector size (bp): 6269
  Vector type: Mammalian Expression
  Selectable markers: Neomycin (select with G418)
Growth in bacteria
  Bacterial resistance: Kanamycin, 50 μg/mL
  Growth temperature: 37°C
  Growth strain: DH5alpha
  Copy number: Unknown
Gene/Insert
  Gene/Insert name: MITF-A (alt names: microphthalmia transcription factor, A variant; MITF variant 1)
  Species: H. sapiens (human)
  Mutation: deleted stop codon
  Entrez Gene: MITF (a.k.a. CMM8, COMMAD, MI, MITF-A, WS2, WS2A, bHLHe32)
  Promoter: CMV
  Tag / fusion protein: EGFP
  Cloning method: Restriction Enzyme; 5′ cloning site HindIII (unknown if destroyed); 3′ cloning site KpnI (unknown if destroyed)
  Sequencing primers: 5′ CGCAAATGGGCGGTAGGCGTG; 3′ CGTCGCCGTCCAGCTCGACCAG
Terms and licenses: Academic/Nonprofit Terms; Industry Terms: Not Available to Industry
How to cite: pEGFP-N1-MITF-A was a gift from Shawn Ferguson (Addgene plasmid # 38132 ; http://n2t.net/addgene:38132 ; RRID:Addgene_38132)
