>Addgene plasmid #38132 | pEGFP-N1-MITF-A | addgene partial sequence | sequence record 49527 | EGFP_N
CCTTGCTCACCATGGTGGCGACCGGTGGATCCCGGGCCCGCGGTACCGTACAAGTGTGCTCCGTCTCTTC
CATGCTCATACTGCTCCTCCGGCTGCTTGTTTTGGAAGCTCCGGGGGACACTGAGGAAAGGAGTGGATCA
GTGACACCGACGGGAGAAAGGGTGTCGTCCATCAGGATGTCTTCCAGTTTGGATCCCATTTTTGTGGGGA
CACTATAGGCTTGGTTGGCCTCAGTCCCAGTTCCGAGGTTGTTGTTGAAGGTGATGGTGCCATCCGTGAG
ATCGAGAGTTGTTGTACAGGTTAGGTCTGCATGATGCTGAAGGAGGTCTTGGCTGCAGTTCTCAAGAACG
GGTTCTTGCTTGATGATCCGATTCACCAAATCTGGAGAGCAGAGACCCGTGGATGGAATAAGGGAAAGTC
CATGAGCTCGAGCCTGCATTTCAAGTTCCTGTATTCTGAGCAACAAATGCCGGTTGGCGTGCTCCAGTTT
CTTCTGTCGGTTTTCAAGTTCTTTTGCGCGTTGCTGTTCTCGTTGCAACTTTCGGATATAGTCCACGGAT
GCTTTTAAGATGGTTCCCTTGTTCCAGCGCATGTCTGGATCATTTGACTTGGGAATCAAAGTACCTAGTT
CTTTAATGCGGTCATTTATGTTAAATCTTCTTCTTCGTTCAATCAGGTTGTGATTGTCCTTTTTCTGCCT
CTCTTTGGCCAGTGCTCTTGCTTCAGACTCTGTGAGCTCCCTTTTTATGTTGGGAAGGTTGGCTGGACAG
GAGTTGCTGATGGTGAGGCCTGGTGGGGGCAGACCTTGGTTTCCATAAAGATCAATCAAGTTTCCCGAGA
CAGGCA
