>Addgene plasmid #38132 | pEGFP-N1-MITF-A | addgene partial sequence | sequence record 50616 | CMV-F 5'-CGCAAATGGGCGGTAGGCGTG-3'
GAGCTGGTTTAGTGAACCGTCAGATCCGCTAGCGCTACCGGACTCAGATCTCGAGCTCAAGCTTGGAGCC
ATGCAGTCCGAATCGGGGATCGTGCCGGATTTCGAAGTCGGGGAGGAGTTTCATGAAGAGCCCAAAACCT
ATTACGAACTCAAAAGTCAACCGCTGAAGAGCAGCAGTTCCGCCGAGCATCCTGGGGCCTCCAAGCCTCC
GATAAGCTCCTCCAGTATGACATCACGCATCTTGCTACGCCAGCAACTCATGCGTGAGCAGATGCAGGAG
CAGGAGCGCAGGGAGCAGCAGCAGAAGCTGCAGGCGGCCCAGTTCATGCAACAGAGAGTGCCCGTGAGTC
AGACACCAGCCATAAACGTCAGTGTGCCCACCACCCTTCCCTCTGCCACGCAGGTGCCGATGGAAGTCCT
TAAGGTGCAGACCCACCTCGAAAACCCCACCAAGTACCACATACAGCAAGCCCAACGGCAGCAGGTAAAG
CAGTACCTTTCTACCACTTTAGCAAATAAACATGCCAACCAAGTCCTGAGCTTGCCATGTCCAAACCAGC
CTGGCGATCATGTCATGCCACCGGTGCCGGGGAGCAGCGCACCCAACAGCCCCATGGCTATGCTTACGCT
TAACTCCAACTGTGAAAAAGAGGGATTTTATAAGTTTGAAGAGCAAAACAGGGCAGAGAGCGAGTGCCCA
GGCATGAACACACATTCACGAGCGTCCTGTATGCAGATGGATGATGTAATCGATGACATCATTAGC
